Addgene plasmid #122610: pBT280
Purpose: express evoFERNY-BE4max in mammalian cells
Depositing lab: David Liu. Depositing organization: Broad Institute. Publication: Continuous evolution of base editors with expanded target compatibility and improved activity. Thuronyi BW, Koblan LW, Levy JM, Yeh WH, Zheng C, Newby GA, Wilson C, Bhaumik M, Shubina-Oleinik O, Holt JR, Liu DR. Nat Biotechnol. 2019 Jul 22. pii: 10.1038/s41587-019-0193-0. doi: 10.1038/s41587-019-0193-0. PubMed 31332326.
Backbone
  Vector backbone: pBT195
  Vector type: Mammalian Expression
Growth in bacteria
  Bacterial resistance: Ampicillin, 100 μg/mL
  Growth temperature: 37°C
  Growth strain: DH5alpha
  Copy number: High Copy
Gene/Insert
  Gene/Insert name: evoFERNY-BE4max
  Mutation: H102P D104N
  Cloning method: Restriction Enzyme; 5′ cloning site Unknown (unknown if destroyed); 3′ cloning site Unknown (unknown if destroyed)
Terms and licenses: Academic/Nonprofit Terms; Industry Terms: Not Available to Industry
Depositor comments: Please see https://benchling.com/s/seq-pCOJEsiw3l6Z09wWAuRG for additional information.
How to cite: pBT280 was a gift from David Liu (Addgene plasmid # 122610 ; http://n2t.net/addgene:122610 ; RRID:Addgene_122610)
