[The description below was written by a language model from this plasmid's Addgene catalogue record and pLannotate feature annotations shown in this document.]
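Description:
pBT280 is a mammalian expression plasmid of about 8.8 kb, built on the pBT195 backbone, that expresses the cytosine base editor evoFERNY-BE4max. It is propagated in E. coli as a high-copy plasmid using a ColE1/pUC-type origin and is selected with ampicillin through the β-lactamase gene under its own promoter. Short remnants of lac regulatory elements, a pBluescript multiple cloning site, an SV40 promoter fragment and a pBR322 bom fragment are backbone leftovers with no evident role in the payload. No mammalian selection marker or reporter is annotated, which fits use by transient transfection.

The editor is a single fusion reading frame driven by the CMV immediate-early enhancer and promoter and terminated by the bovine growth hormone polyadenylation signal. A T7 promoter just upstream of the coding region could also allow in vitro transcription. The open reading frame begins with a cytidine deaminase domain, which the automated annotation matches only partially to opossum APOBEC1. This corresponds to the evoFERNY deaminase, and the record lists the mutations H102P and D104N. It is followed by Streptococcus pyogenes Cas9 carrying D10A. The annotation splits Cas9 into an N-terminal "dCas9" part and a C-terminal Cas9 part, consistent with a nickase rather than a fully inactive enzyme. Downstream lies uracil glycosylase inhibitor (UGI) from phage PBS2, which blocks excision of the uracil intermediate. Only one UGI copy is annotated, although an unannotated stretch precedes it. Nuclear localisation signals are likewise not annotated. The plasmid encodes no guide RNA, so one must be supplied separately to direct C-to-T editing at a chosen site. The construct comes from work on continuous evolution of base editors with broader target compatibility and improved activity.
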