Features (pLannotate 1.2.2; 18 found; start..end, strand, type, name):
    365..568     +  promoter       CMV promoter: human cytomegalovirus (CMV) immediate early promoter
    610..628     +  promoter       T7 promoter: promoter for bacteriophage T7 RNA polymerase
    636..1184    +  CDS            APOBEC1 (fragment): ABEC1_MONDO - Experimental evidence at protein level: Swiss-Prot protein existence level 1. Catalytic component of the apolipoprotein B mRNA editing enzyme complex which is responsible for the postranscriptional editing of a CAA codon for Gln to a UAA codon for stop in the APOB mRNA. May also play a role in the epigenetic regulation of gene expression by participating in DNA demethylation. From Monodelphis domestica (Gray short-tailed opossum).
   1281..2882    +  CDS            dCas9(N): N-terminal portion of catalytically inactive Streptococcus pyogenes dCas9 carrying the D10A mutation (Zetsche et al., 2015)
   2883..5377    +  CDS            Cas9(C) (fragment): C-terminal portion of Streptococcus pyogenes Cas9 (Zetsche et al., 2015)
   5691..5939    +  CDS            UGI: UNGI_BPPB2 - Experimental evidence at protein level: Swiss-Prot protein existence level 1. This protein binds specifically and reversibly to the host uracil-DNA glycosylase, preventing removal of uracil residues from PBS2 DNA by the host uracil-excision repair system. From Bacillus phage PBS2 (Bacteriophage PBS2).
   6057..6281    +  polyA_signal   bGH poly(A) signal: bovine growth hormone polyadenylation signal
   6285..6306    +  promoter       SV40 promoter (fragment): SV40 enhancer and early promoter
   6311..6327    +  misc_feature   MCS (fragment): pBluescript multiple cloning site
   6376..6392    -  protein_bind   lac operator: The lac repressor binds to the lac operator to inhibit transcription in E. coli. This inhibition can be relieved by adding lactose or isopropyl-β-D-thiogalactopyranoside (IPTG). lac repressor encoded by lacI
   6400..6430    -  promoter       lac promoter: promoter for the E. coli lac operon
   6445..6466    -  protein_bind   CAP binding site: CAP binding activates transcription in the presence of cAMP. E. coli catabolite activator protein
   6479..6571    -  CDS            lacI (fragment): lac repressor; lacI; The lac repressor binds to the lac operator to inhibit transcription in E. coli. This inhibition can be relieved by adding lactose or isopropyl-β-D-thiogalactopyranoside (IPTG).
   6754..7342    -  rep_origin     ori: high-copy-number ColE1/pMB1/pBR322/pUC origin of replication
   7513..8373    -  CDS            AmpR: β-lactamase; bla; confers resistance to ampicillin, carbenicillin, and related antibiotics
   8374..8478    -  promoter       AmpR promoter: bla
   8549..8593    -  misc_feature   bom (fragment): basis of mobility region from pBR322
   8748..364     +  enhancer       CMV enhancer (across the origin): human cytomegalovirus immediate early enhancer
>Addgene plasmid #122610 | pBT280 | addgene full sequence | sequence record 238892 | Addgene NGS Result
TAGTTATTAATAGTAATCAATTACGGGGTCATTAGTTCATAGCCCATATATGGAGTTCCGCGTTACATAA
CTTACGGTAAATGGCCCGCCTGGCTGACCGCCCAACGACCCCCGCCCATTGACGTCAATAATGACGTATG
TTCCCATAGTAACGCCAATAGGGACTTTCCATTGACGTCAATGGGTGGAGTATTTACGGTAAACTGCCCA
CTTGGCAGTACATCAAGTGTATCATATGCCAAGTACGCCCCCTATTGACGTCAATGACGGTAAATGGCCC
GCCTGGCATTATGCCCAGTACATGACCTTATGGGACTTTCCTACTTGGCAGTACATCTACGTATTAGTCA
TCGCTATTACCATGGTGATGCGGTTTTGGCAGTACATCAATGGGCGTGGATAGCGGTTTGACTCACGGGG
ATTTCCAAGTCTCCACCCCATTGACGTCAATGGGAGTTTGTTTTGGCACCAAAATCAACGGGACTTTCCA
AAATGTCGTAACAACTCCGCCCCATTGACGCAAATGGGCGGTAGGCGTGTACGGTGGGAGGTCTATATAA
GCAGAGCTGGTTTAGTGAACCGTCAGATCCGCTAGAGATCCGCGGCCGCTAATACGACTCACTATAGGGA
GAGCCGCCACCATGAAACGGACAGCCGACGGAAGCGAGTTCGAGTCACCAAAGAAGAAGCGGAAAGTCAG
TTTTGAGAGGAACTACGACCCCCGGGAGCTGAGAAAGGAGACATACCTGCTGTATGAGATCAAGTGGGGC
AAGTCCGGCAAGCTGTGGAGGCACTGGTGCCAGAACAATCGCACACAGCACGCCGAGGTGTACTTCCTGG
AGAACATCTTTAATGCCCGGAGATTCAATCCATCTACCCACTGTAGCATCACATGGTATCTGAGCTGGTC
CCCCTGCGCCGAGTGTTCTCAGAAGATCGTGGATTTCCTGAAGGAGCACCCTAACGTGAATCTGGAGATC
TATGTGGCCCGGCTGTACTATCCAGAGAACGAGAGGAATAGGCAGGGCCTGCGGGATCTGGTGAATTCCG
GCGTGACCATCAGAATCATGGACCTGCCAGATTACAACTATTGCTGGAAGACCTTCGTGAGCGATCAGGG
AGGCGACGAGGATTACTGGCCAGGACACTTCGCCCCTTGGATCAAGCAGTATAGCCTGAAGCTGTCTGGC
GGATCTAGCGGAGGATCCTCTGGCAGCGAGACACCAGGAACAAGCGAGTCAGCAACACCAGAGAGCAGTG
GCGGCAGCAGCGGCGGCAGCGACAAGAAGTACAGCATCGGCCTGGCCATCGGCACCAACTCTGTGGGCTG
GGCCGTGATCACCGACGAGTACAAGGTGCCCAGCAAGAAATTCAAGGTGCTGGGCAACACCGACCGGCAC
AGCATCAAGAAGAACCTGATCGGAGCCCTGCTGTTCGACAGCGGCGAAACAGCCGAGGCCACCCGGCTGA
AGAGAACCGCCAGAAGAAGATACACCAGACGGAAGAACCGGATCTGCTATCTGCAAGAGATCTTCAGCAA
CGAGATGGCCAAGGTGGACGACAGCTTCTTCCACAGACTGGAAGAGTCCTTCCTGGTGGAAGAGGATAAG
AAGCACGAGCGGCACCCCATCTTCGGCAACATCGTGGACGAGGTGGCCTACCACGAGAAGTACCCCACCA
TCTACCACCTGAGAAAGAAACTGGTGGACAGCACCGACAAGGCCGACCTGCGGCTGATCTATCTGGCCCT
GGCCCACATGATCAAGTTCCGGGGCCACTTCCTGATCGAGGGCGACCTGAACCCCGACAACAGCGACGTG
GACAAGCTGTTCATCCAGCTGGTGCAGACCTACAACCAGCTGTTCGAGGAAAACCCCATCAACGCCAGCG
GCGTGGACGCCAAGGCCATCCTGTCTGCCAGACTGAGCAAGAGCAGACGGCTGGAAAATCTGATCGCCCA
GCTGCCCGGCGAGAAGAAGAATGGCCTGTTCGGAAACCTGATTGCCCTGAGCCTGGGCCTGACCCCCAAC
TTCAAGAGCAACTTCGACCTGGCCGAGGATGCCAAACTGCAGCTGAGCAAGGACACCTACGACGACGACC
TGGACAACCTGCTGGCCCAGATCGGCGACCAGTACGCCGACCTGTTTCTGGCCGCCAAGAACCTGTCCGA
CGCCATCCTGCTGAGCGACATCCTGAGAGTGAACACCGAGATCACCAAGGCCCCCCTGAGCGCCTCTATG
ATCAAGAGATACGACGAGCACCACCAGGACCTGACCCTGCTGAAAGCTCTCGTGCGGCAGCAGCTGCCTG
AGAAGTACAAAGAGATTTTCTTCGACCAGAGCAAGAACGGCTACGCCGGCTACATTGACGGCGGAGCCAG
CCAGGAAGAGTTCTACAAGTTCATCAAGCCCATCCTGGAAAAGATGGACGGCACCGAGGAACTGCTCGTG
AAGCTGAACAGAGAGGACCTGCTGCGGAAGCAGCGGACCTTCGACAACGGCAGCATCCCCCACCAGATCC
ACCTGGGAGAGCTGCACGCCATTCTGCGGCGGCAGGAAGATTTTTACCCATTCCTGAAGGACAACCGGGA
AAAGATCGAGAAGATCCTGACCTTCCGCATCCCCTACTACGTGGGCCCTCTGGCCAGGGGAAACAGCAGA
TTCGCCTGGATGACCAGAAAGAGCGAGGAAACCATCACCCCCTGGAACTTCGAGGAAGTGGTGGACAAGG
GCGCTTCCGCCCAGAGCTTCATCGAGCGGATGACCAACTTCGATAAGAACCTGCCCAACGAGAAGGTGCT
GCCCAAGCACAGCCTGCTGTACGAGTACTTCACCGTGTATAACGAGCTGACCAAAGTGAAATACGTGACC
GAGGGAATGAGAAAGCCCGCCTTCCTGAGCGGCGAGCAGAAAAAGGCCATCGTGGACCTGCTGTTCAAGA
CCAACCGGAAAGTGACCGTGAAGCAGCTGAAAGAGGACTACTTCAAGAAAATCGAGTGCTTCGACTCCGT
GGAAATCTCCGGCGTGGAAGATCGGTTCAACGCCTCCCTGGGCACATACCACGATCTGCTGAAAATTATC
AAGGACAAGGACTTCCTGGACAATGAGGAAAACGAGGACATTCTGGAAGATATCGTGCTGACCCTGACAC
TGTTTGAGGACAGAGAGATGATCGAGGAACGGCTGAAAACCTATGCCCACCTGTTCGACGACAAAGTGAT
GAAGCAGCTGAAGCGGCGGAGATACACCGGCTGGGGCAGGCTGAGCCGGAAGCTGATCAACGGCATCCGG
GACAAGCAGTCCGGCAAGACAATCCTGGATTTCCTGAAGTCCGACGGCTTCGCCAACAGAAACTTCATGC
AGCTGATCCACGACGACAGCCTGACCTTTAAAGAGGACATCCAGAAAGCCCAGGTGTCCGGCCAGGGCGA
TAGCCTGCACGAGCACATTGCCAATCTGGCCGGCAGCCCCGCCATTAAGAAGGGCATCCTGCAGACAGTG
AAGGTGGTGGACGAGCTCGTGAAAGTGATGGGCCGGCACAAGCCCGAGAACATCGTGATCGAAATGGCCA
GAGAGAACCAGACCACCCAGAAGGGACAGAAGAACAGCCGCGAGAGAATGAAGCGGATCGAAGAGGGCAT
CAAAGAGCTGGGCAGCCAGATCCTGAAAGAACACCCCGTGGAAAACACCCAGCTGCAGAACGAGAAGCTG
TACCTGTACTACCTGCAGAATGGGCGGGATATGTACGTGGACCAGGAACTGGACATCAACCGGCTGTCCG
ACTACGATGTGGACCATATCGTGCCTCAGAGCTTTCTGAAGGACGACTCCATCGACAACAAGGTGCTGAC
CAGAAGCGACAAGAACCGGGGCAAGAGCGACAACGTGCCCTCCGAAGAGGTCGTGAAGAAGATGAAGAAC
TACTGGCGGCAGCTGCTGAACGCCAAGCTGATTACCCAGAGAAAGTTCGACAATCTGACCAAGGCCGAGA
GAGGCGGCCTGAGCGAACTGGATAAGGCCGGCTTCATCAAGAGACAGCTGGTGGAAACCCGGCAGATCAC
AAAGCACGTGGCACAGATCCTGGACTCCCGGATGAACACTAAGTACGACGAGAATGACAAGCTGATCCGG
GAAGTGAAAGTGATCACCCTGAAGTCCAAGCTGGTGTCCGATTTCCGGAAGGATTTCCAGTTTTACAAAG
TGCGCGAGATCAACAACTACCACCACGCCCACGACGCCTACCTGAACGCCGTCGTGGGAACCGCCCTGAT
CAAAAAGTACCCTAAGCTGGAAAGCGAGTTCGTGTACGGCGACTACAAGGTGTACGACGTGCGGAAGATG
ATCGCCAAGAGCGAGCAGGAAATCGGCAAGGCTACCGCCAAGTACTTCTTCTACAGCAACATCATGAACT
TTTTCAAGACCGAGATTACCCTGGCCAACGGCGAGATCCGGAAGCGGCCTCTGATCGAGACAAACGGCGA
AACCGGGGAGATCGTGTGGGATAAGGGCCGGGATTTTGCCACCGTGCGGAAAGTGCTGAGCATGCCCCAA
GTGAATATCGTGAAAAAGACCGAGGTGCAGACAGGCGGCTTCAGCAAAGAGTCTATCCTGCCCAAGAGGA
ACAGCGATAAGCTGATCGCCAGAAAGAAGGACTGGGACCCTAAGAAGTACGGCGGCTTCGACAGCCCCAC
CGTGGCCTATTCTGTGCTGGTGGTGGCCAAAGTGGAAAAGGGCAAGTCCAAGAAACTGAAGAGTGTGAAA
GAGCTGCTGGGGATCACCATCATGGAAAGAAGCAGCTTCGAGAAGAATCCCATCGACTTTCTGGAAGCCA
AGGGCTACAAAGAAGTGAAAAAGGACCTGATCATCAAGCTGCCTAAGTACTCCCTGTTCGAGCTGGAAAA
CGGCCGGAAGAGAATGCTGGCCTCTGCCGGCGAACTGCAGAAGGGAAACGAACTGGCCCTGCCCTCCAAA
TATGTGAACTTCCTGTACCTGGCCAGCCACTATGAGAAGCTGAAGGGCTCCCCCGAGGATAATGAGCAGA
AACAGCTGTTTGTGGAACAGCACAAGCACTACCTGGACGAGATCATCGAGCAGATCAGCGAGTTCTCCAA
GAGAGTGATCCTGGCCGACGCTAATCTGGACAAAGTGCTGTCCGCCTACAACAAGCACCGGGATAAGCCC
ATCAGAGAGCAGGCCGAGAATATCATCCACCTGTTTACCCTGACCAATCTGGGAGCCCCTGCCGCCTTCA
AGTACTTTGACACCACCATCGACCGGAAGAGGTACACCAGCACCAAAGAGGTGCTGGACGCCACCCTGAT
CCACCAGAGCATCACCGGCCTGTACGAGACACGGATCGACCTGTCTCAGCTGGGAGGTGACAGCGGCGGG
AGCGGCGGGAGCGGGGGGAGCACTAATCTGAGCGACATCATTGAGAAGGAGACTGGGAAACAGCTGGTCA
TTCAGGAGTCCATCCTGATGCTGCCTGAGGAGGTGGAGGAAGTGATCGGCAACAAGCCAGAGTCTGACAT
CCTGGTGCACACCGCCTACGACGAGTCCACAGATGAGAATGTGATGCTGCTGACCTCTGACGCCCCCGAG
TATAAGCCTTGGGCCCTGGTCATCCAGGATTCTAACGGCGAGAATAAGATCAAGATGCTGAGCGGAGGAT
CCGGAGGATCTGGAGGCAGCACCAACCTGTCTGACATCATCGAGAAGGAGACAGGCAAGCAGCTGGTCAT
CCAGGAGAGCATCCTGATGCTGCCCGAAGAAGTCGAAGAAGTGATCGGAAACAAGCCTGAGAGCGATATC
CTGGTCCATACCGCCTACGACGAGAGTACCGACGAAAATGTGATGCTGCTGACATCCGACGCCCCAGAGT
ATAAGCCCTGGGCTCTGGTCATCCAGGATTCCAACGGAGAGAACAAAATCAAAATGCTGTCTGGCGGCTC
AAAAAGAACCGCCGACGGCAGCGAATTCGAGCCCAAGAAGAAGAGGAAAGTCTAACCGGTCATCATCACC
ATCACCATTGAGTTTAAACCCGCTGATCAGCCTCGACTGTGCCTTCTAGTTGCCAGCCATCTGTTGTTTG
CCCCTCCCCCGTGCCTTCCTTGACCCTGGAAGGTGCCACTCCCACTGTCCTTTCCTAATAAAATGAGGAA
ATTGCATCGCATTGTCTGAGTAGGTGTCATTCTATTCTGGGGGGTGGGGTGGGGCAGGACAGCAAGGGGG
AGGATTGGGAAGACAATAGCAGGCATGCTGGGGATGCGGTGGGCTCTATGGCTTCTGAGGCGGAAAGAAC
CAGCTGGGGCTCGATACCGTCGACCTCTAGCTAGAGCTTGGCGTAATCATGGTCATAGCTGTTTCCTGTG
TGAAATTGTTATCCGCTCACAATTCCACACAACATACGAGCCGGAAGCATAAAGTGTAAAGCCTAGGGTG
CCTAATGAGTGAGCTAACTCACATTAATTGCGTTGCGCTCACTGCCCGCTTTCCAGTCGGGAAACCTGTC
GTGCCAGCTGCATTAATGAATCGGCCAACGCGCGGGGAGAGGCGGTTTGCGTATTGGGCGCACTTCCGCT
TCCTCGCTCACTGACTCGCTGCGCTCGGTCGTTCGGCTGCGGCGAGCGGTATCAGCTCACTCAAAGGCGG
TAATACGGTTATCCACAGAATCAGGGGATAACGCAGGAAAGAACATGTGAGCAAAAGGCCAGCAAAAGGC
CAGGAACCGTAAAAAGGCCGCGTTGCTGGCGTTTTTCCATAGGCTCCGCCCCCCTGACGAGCATCACAAA
AATCGACGCTCAAGTCAGAGGTGGCGAAACCCGACAGGACTATAAAGATACCAGGCGTTTCCCCCTGGAA
GCTCCCTCGTGCGCTCTCCTGTTCCGACCCTGCCGCTTACCGGATACCTGTCCGCCTTTCTCCCTTCGGG
AAGCGTGGCGCTTTCTCATAGCTCACGCTGTAGGTATCTCAGTTCGGTGTAGGTCGTTCGCTCCAAGCTG
GGCTGTGTGCACGAACCCCCCGTTCAGCCCGACCGCTGCGCCTTATCCGGTAACTATCGTCTTGAGTCCA
ACCCGGTAAGACACGACTTATCGCCACTGGCAGCAGCCACTGGTAACAGGATTAGCAGAGCGAGGTATGT
AGGCGGTGCTACAGAGTTCTTGAAGTGGTGGCCTAACTACGGCTACACTAGAAGAACAGTATTTGGTATC
TGCGCTCTGCTGAAGCCAGTTACCTTCGGAAAAAGAGTTGGTAGCTCTTGATCCGGCAAACAAACCACCG
CTGGTAGCGGTGGTTTTTTTGTTTGCAAGCAGCAGATTACGCGCAGAAAAAAAGGATCTCAAGAAGATCC
TTTGATCTTTTCTACGGGGTCTGACACTCAGTGGAACGAAAACTCACGTTAAGGGATTTTGGTCATGAGA
TTATCAAAAAGGATCTTCACCTAGATCCTTTTAAATTAAAAATGAAGTTTTAAATCAATCTAAAGTATAT
ATGAGTAAACTTGGTCTGACAGTTACCAATGCTTAATCAGTGAGGCACCTATCTCAGCGATCTGTCTATT
TCGTTCATCCATAGTTGCCTGACTCCCCGTCGTGTAGATAACTACGATACGGGAGGGCTTACCATCTGGC
CCCAGTGCTGCAATGATACCGCGGGACCCACGCTCACCGGCTCCAGATTTATCAGCAATAAACCAGCCAG
CCGGAAGGGCCGAGCGCAGAAGTGGTCCTGCAACTTTATCCGCCTCCATCCAGTCTATTAATTGTTGCCG
GGAAGCTAGAGTAAGTAGTTCGCCAGTTAATAGTTTGCGCAACGTTGTTGCCATTGCTACAGGCATCGTG
GTGTCACGCTCGTCGTTTGGTATGGCTTCATTCAGCTCCGGTTCCCAACGATCAAGGCGAGTTACATGAT
CCCCCATGTTGTGCAAAAAAGCGGTTAGCTCCTTCGGTCCTCCGATCGTTGTCAGAAGTAAGTTGGCCGC
AGTGTTATCACTCATGGTTATGGCAGCACTGCATAATTCTCTTACTGTCATGCCATCCGTAAGATGCTTT
TCTGTGACTGGTGAGTACTCAACCAAGTCATTCTGAGAATAGTGTATGCGGCGACCGAGTTGCTCTTGCC
CGGCGTCAATACGGGATAATACCGCGCCACATAGCAGAACTTTAAAAGTGCTCATCATTGGAAAACGTTC
TTCGGGGCGAAAACTCTCAAGGATCTTACCGCTGTTGAGATCCAGTTCGATGTAACCCACTCGTGCACCC
AACTGATCTTCAGCATCTTTTACTTTCACCAGCGTTTCTGGGTGAGCAAAAACAGGAAGGCAAAATGCCG
CAAAAAAGGGAATAAGGGCGACACGGAAATGTTGAATACTCATACTCTTCCTTTTTCAATATTATTGAAG
CATTTATCAGGGTTATTGTCTCATGAGCGGATACATATTTGAATGTATTTAGAAAAATAAACAAATAGGG
GTTCCGCGCACATTTCCCCGAAAAGTGCCACCTGACGTCGACGGATCGGGAGATCGATCTCCCGATCCCC
TAGGGTCGACTCTCAGTACAATCTGCTCTGATGCCGCATAGTTAAGCCAGTATCTGCTCCCTGCTTGTGT
GTTGGAGGTCGCTGAGTAGTGCGCGAGCAAAATTTAAGCTACAACAAGGCAAGGCTTGACCGACAATTGC
ATGAAGAATCTGCTTAGGGTTAGGCGTTTTGCGCTGCTTCGCGATGTACGGGCCAGATATACGCGTTGAC
ATTGATTATTGAC
